Addgene plasmid #238989: pVeBtA2d7
Purpose: Mammalian expression of mutant bovine arrestin-2 long isoform with Venus N-terminal fusion
Depositing lab: Vsevolod Gurevich. Depositing organization: Vanderbilt University. Publication: Arrestin mobilizes signaling proteins to the cytoskeleton and redirects their activity. Hanson SM, Cleghorn WM, Francis DJ, Vishnivetskiy SA, Raman D, Song X, Nair KS, Slepak VZ, Klug CS, Gurevich VV. J Mol Biol. 2007 Apr 27;368(2):375-87. doi: 10.1016/j.jmb.2007.02.053. Epub 2007 Feb 22. PubMed 17359998.
Backbone
  Vector backbone: pcDNA3
  Backbone manufacturer: ThermoFisher
  Backbone size w/o insert (bp): 5400
  Vector type: Mammalian Expression
Growth in bacteria
  Bacterial resistance: Ampicillin, 100 μg/mL
  Growth temperature: 37°C
  Growth strain: DH5alpha
  Copy number: High Copy
Gene/Insert
  Gene/Insert name: arrestin-2 long
  Species: B. taurus (bovine)
  Insert size (bp): 2000
  Mutation: deleted residues 174, 176, 177, 181-184
  Entrez Gene: ARRB2
  Promoter: CMV
  Tag / fusion protein: Venus (N terminal on insert)
  Cloning method: Restriction Enzyme; 5′ cloning site Eco RI (unknown if destroyed); 3′ cloning site Hind III (unknown if destroyed)
Terms and licenses: Academic/Nonprofit Terms; Industry Terms: Not Available to Industry
How to cite: pVeBtA2d7 was a gift from Vsevolod Gurevich (Addgene plasmid # 238989 ; http://n2t.net/addgene:238989 ; RRID:Addgene_238989)
