[The description below was written by a language model from this plasmid's Addgene catalogue record and pLannotate feature annotations shown in this document.]
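Description:
pVeBtA2d7 is a mammalian expression plasmid built on the pcDNA3 backbone that encodes a deletion mutant of the long isoform of bovine arrestin-2 fused at its N-terminus to the yellow fluorescent protein Venus. The sequenced plasmid is about 7.45 kb. It is maintained at high copy in E. coli through a ColE1/pUC-type origin and selected with ampicillin via the β-lactamase gene. The backbone also carries an f1 origin for single-stranded DNA production and an SV40 early promoter–driven neomycin phosphotransferase cassette with an SV40 polyadenylation signal, which permits G418 selection of stably transfected mammalian cells.

The fusion is transcribed from the human CMV immediate-early enhancer/promoter and terminated by the bovine growth hormone polyadenylation signal. T7 and SP6 phage promoters flank the insert, as is standard for pcDNA3. The feature table places a Venus-type coding sequence (annotated as mVenus) directly upstream of the arrestin open reading frame, with a short linker region between them. The insert was cloned between EcoRI and HindIII sites. The arrestin carries a seven-residue deletion (residues 174, 176, 177 and 181–184), which the "d7" in the name appears to reflect.

The catalogue links the insert to the ARRB2 gene entry, whereas the sequence annotation matches bovine ARRB1. The latter is consistent with arrestin-2 being the alternative name for β-arrestin-1.

The record does not spell out the functional consequence of the deletion. The stated purpose is expression of the fluorescently tagged mutant in mammalian cells, and the associated work concerns how arrestins recruit signalling proteins to the cytoskeleton. This suggests use in localisation imaging or fluorescence-based interaction assays, in comparison with wild-type arrestin.
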