Features (pLannotate 1.2.2; 22 found; start..end, strand, type, name):
     28..80      -  misc_feature   bom (fragment): basis of mobility region from pBR322
    235..614     +  enhancer       CMV enhancer: human cytomegalovirus immediate early enhancer
    615..818     +  promoter       CMV promoter: human cytomegalovirus (CMV) immediate early promoter
    814..847     +  LTR            5' LTR (truncated) (fragment): truncated 5' long terminal repeat (LTR) from HIV-1
    863..881     +  promoter       T7 promoter: promoter for bacteriophage T7 RNA polymerase
    916..1632    +  CDS            mVenus: mVenus is a basic (constitutively fluorescent) yellow fluorescent protein published in 2006, derived from Aequorea victoria. It is reported to be a rapidly-maturing monomer with moderate acid sensitivity.
   1666..2898    +  CDS            ARRB1: ARRB1_BOVIN - Experimental evidence at protein level: Swiss-Prot protein existence level 1. Functions in regulating agonist-mediated G-protein coupled receptor (GPCR) signaling by mediating both receptor desensitization and resensitization processes. During homologous desensitization, beta- arrestins bind to the GPRK-phosphorylated receptor and sterically preclude its coupling to the cognate G-protein; the binding appears to require additional receptor determinants exposed only in the active receptor conformation. The beta-arrestins target many receptors for internalization by acting as endocy
   3003..3021    -  promoter       SP6 promoter: promoter for bacteriophage SP6 RNA polymerase
   3047..3271    +  polyA_signal   bGH poly(A) signal: bovine growth hormone polyadenylation signal
   3275..3296    +  promoter       SV40 promoter (fragment): SV40 enhancer and early promoter
   3317..3745    +  rep_origin     f1 ori (sequence partly withheld): f1 bacteriophage origin of replication; arrow indicates direction of (+) strand synthesis
   3759..4088    +  promoter       SV40 promoter: SV40 enhancer and early promoter
   4155..4946    +  CDS            neo: KKA2_KLEPN - Also known as kan, nptII. Experimental evidence at protein level: Swiss-Prot protein existence level 1. Resistance to kanamycin, neomycin, paromomycin, ribostamycin, butirosin and gentamicin B. From Klebsiella pneumoniae.
   4970..5128    +  CDS            ble (fragment): BLE_KLEPN - Experimental evidence at protein level: Swiss-Prot protein existence level 1. Binding protein with a strong affinity to the bleomycin family of antibiotics. Binds to CL990; an antimitotic-antibiotic compound. From Klebsiella pneumoniae.
   5123..5244    +  polyA_signal   SV40 poly(A) signal: SV40 polyadenylation signal
   5317..5333    -  protein_bind   lac operator: The lac repressor binds to the lac operator to inhibit transcription in E. coli. This inhibition can be relieved by adding lactose or isopropyl-β-D-thiogalactopyranoside (IPTG). lac repressor encoded by lacI
   5341..5371    -  promoter       lac promoter: promoter for the E. coli lac operon
   5386..5407    -  protein_bind   CAP binding site: CAP binding activates transcription in the presence of cAMP. E. coli catabolite activator protein
   5420..5512    -  CDS            lacI (fragment): lac repressor; lacI; The lac repressor binds to the lac operator to inhibit transcription in E. coli. This inhibition can be relieved by adding lactose or isopropyl-β-D-thiogalactopyranoside (IPTG).
   5695..6283    -  rep_origin     ori: high-copy-number ColE1/pMB1/pBR322/pUC origin of replication
   6454..7314    -  CDS            AmpR: β-lactamase; bla; confers resistance to ampicillin, carbenicillin, and related antibiotics
   7315..7419    -  promoter       AmpR promoter: bla
>Addgene plasmid #238989 | pVeBtA2d7 | addgene full sequence | sequence record 473894 | Addgene NGS Result
GACGGATCGGGAGATCTCCCGATCCCCTATGGTGCACTCTCAGTACAATCTGCTCTGATGCCGCATAGTT
AAGCCAGTATCTGCTCCCTGCTTGTGTGTTGGAGGTCGCTGAGTAGTGCGCGAGCAAAATTTAAGCTACA
ACAAGGCAAGGCTTGACCGACAATTGCATGAAGAATCTGCTTAGGGTTAGGCGTTTTGCGCTGCTTCGCG
ATGTACGGGCCAGATATACGCGTTGACATTGATTATTGACTAGTTATTAATAGTAATCAATTACGGGGTC
ATTAGTTCATAGCCCATATATGGAGTTCCGCGTTACATAACTTACGGTAAATGGCCCGCCTGGCTGACCG
CCCAACGACCCCCGCCCATTGACGTCAATAATGACGTATGTTCCCATAGTAACGCCAATAGGGACTTTCC
ATTGACGTCAATGGGTGGAGTATTTACGGTAAACTGCCCACTTGGCAGTACATCAAGTGTATCATATGCC
AAGTACGCCCCCTATTGACGTCAATGACGGTAAATGGCCCGCCTGGCATTATGCCCAGTACATGACCTTA
TGGGACTTTCCTACTTGGCAGTACATCTACGTATTAGTCATCGCTATTACCATGGTGATGCGGTTTTGGC
AGTACATCAATGGGCGTGGATAGCGGTTTGACTCACGGGGATTTCCAAGTCTCCACCCCATTGACGTCAA
TGGGAGTTTGTTTTGGCACCAAAATCAACGGGACTTTCCAAAATGTCGTAACAACTCCGCCCCATTGACG
CAAATGGGCGGTAGGCGTGTACGGTGGGAGGTCTATATAAGCAGAGCTCTCTGGCTAACTAGAGAACCCA
CTGCTTACTGGCTTATCGAAATTAATACGACTCACTATAGGGAGACCCAAGCTGGAATTCGCGATCGCGG
CCACGATGGTGAGCAAGGGCGAGGAGCTGTTCACCGGGGTGGTGCCCATCCTGGTCGAGCTGGACGGCGA
CGTAAACGGCCACAAGTTCAGCGTGTCCGGCGAGGGCGAGGGCGATGCCACCTACGGCAAGCTGACCCTG
AAGCTGATCTGCACCACCGGCAAGCTGCCCGTGCCCTGGCCCACCCTCGTGACCACCCTGGGCTACGGCC
TGCAGTGCTTCGCCCGCTACCCCGACCACATGAAGCAGCACGACTTCTTCAAGTCCGCCATGCCCGAAGG
CTACGTCCAGGAGCGCACCATCTTCTTCAAGGACGACGGCAACTACAAGACCCGCGCCGAGGTGAAGTTC
GAGGGCGACACCCTGGTGAACCGCATCGAGCTGAAGGGCATCGACTTCAAGGAGGACGGCAACATCCTGG
GGCACAAGCTGGAGTACAACTACAACAGCCACAACGTCTATATCACCGCCGACAAGCAGAAGAACGGCAT
CAAGGCCAACTTCAAGATCCGCCACAACATCGAGGACGGCGGCGTGCAGCTCGCCGACCACTACCAGCAG
AACACCCCCATCGGCGACGGCCCCGTGCTGCTGCCCGACAACCACTACCTGAGCTACCAGTCCAAACTGA
GCAAAGACCCCAACGAGAAGCGCGATCACATGGTCCTGCTGGAGTTCGTGACCGCCGCCGGGATCACTCT
CGGCATGGACGAGCTGTACAAGTCCGGACTTAAGTCTCGGCGAGCGCTCGACTCCATGGGCGACAAAGGG
ACGCGGGTGTTCAAGAAGGCGAGCCCCAATGGAAAGCTCACCGTCTACCTAGGAAAGCGGGACTTTGTGG
ACCACATCGACCTCGTGGAGCCCGTGGATGGAGTGGTTCTTGTGGATCCGGAGTATCTCAAGGAGAGGAG
AGTCTATGTGACGCTCACGTGCGCCTTCCGCTACGGACGGGAGGACCTGGACGTCCTGGGCCTGACCTTT
CGCAAGGACCTGTTTGTGGCCAACGTGCAGTCTTTCCCGCCGGCCCCTGAGGACAAGAAGCCCCTGACGC
GTCTGCAGGAGCGCCTCATCAAGAAGCTGGGCGAGCATGCCTACCCTTTCACCTTTGAGATCCCTCCGAA
CCTGCCATGCTCTGTGACTTTGCAGCCGGGACCTGAAGATACAGGGAAGGCTTGCGGTGTCGACTACGAA
GTGAAAGCCTTCTGTGCGGAGAACCTGGAGGAGAAGATCCACAAGCGGAACTCCGTACGCCTGGTCATCC
GGAAGGTTCAGTATCCACCCGGGCCCGAGACCACCAGGCAGTTCCTCATGTCAGACAAGCCCTTGCATCT
GGAGGCCTCCCTGGACAAGGAGATCTACTACCACGGAGAACCCATCAGTGTCAACGTCCATGTCACCAAC
AACACCAACAAGACGGTGAAGAAGATCAAGATCTCGGTGCGCCAGTATGCAGACATCTGTCTGTTCAACA
CAGCCCAGTACAAGTGCCCTGTGGCCATGGAAGAGGCTGATGACACAGTGGCACCCAGCTCTACGTTCTG
CAAGGTCTACACGCTGACCCCCTTCCTGGCCAACAATCGAGAGAAGCGGGGCCTCGCTCTAGACGGGAAG
CTCAAACACGAGGACACGAACCTGGCCTCGAGCACCCTGTTGAGGGAAGGAGCCAACCGGGAAATCCTGG
GCATCATTGTTTCCTACAAAGTGAAAGTGAAGCTGGTGGTGTCTCGTGGCGGCCTGTTGGGAGATCTTGC
ATCCAGTGATGTGGCCGTGGAACTGCCTTTCACCCTAATGCACCCCAAGCCCAAAGAGGAACCCCCACAC
CGGGAAGTTCCAGAGCACGAGACGCCGGTAGATACCAATCTCATAGAACTTGACACCAACGATGACGACA
TTGTGTTTGAGGACTTTGCCCGCCTGAGACTAAAAGGCATGAAGGATGACAAGGAGGAAGAGGAGGATGG
TACCGGCTCTCCGCGGCTCAACGACAGAATCGATTAGCGGCCGCTGCCCTCCCTCCGGGCAGCTCCAGGT
CCACTCTCATGCACTAGGATGCTTGTTCGTCTTCTTCCTGTCCTGGCTAAGCTTGGCCCTATTCTATAGT
GTCACCTAAATGCTAGAGCTCGCTGATCAGCCTCGACTGTGCCTTCTAGTTGCCAGCCATCTGTTGTTTG
CCCCTCCCCCGTGCCTTCCTTGACCCTGGAAGGTGCCACTCCCACTGTCCTTTCCTAATAAAATGAGGAA
ATTGCATCGCATTGTCTGAGTAGGTGTCATTCTATTCTGGGGGGTGGGGTGGGGCAGGACAGCAAGGGGG
AGGATTGGGAAGACAATAGCAGGCATGCTGGGGATGCGGTGGGCTCTATGGCTTCTGAGGCGGAAAGAAC
CAGCTGGGGCTCTAGGGGGTATCCCC
[124 nt withheld, positions 3317-3440]
C
[91 nt withheld, positions 3442-3532]
A
[49 nt withheld, positions 3534-3582]
CCTTTGACGTTGGAGTCCACGTTCTTT
[37 nt withheld, positions 3610-3646]
ACCCTATCTCGGTCTATTCTTTTGATTTATAAGGGATTTTGCCGATTTCGGCCTATTGGTTAAAAAATGA
GCTGATTTAACAAAAATTTAACGCGAATTAATTCTGTGGAATGTGTGTCAGTTAGGGTGTGGAAAGTCCC
CAGGCTCCCCAGCAGGCAGAAGTATGCAAAGCATGCATCTCAATTAGTCAGCAACCAGGTGTGGAAAGTC
CCCAGGCTCCCCAGCAGGCAGAAGTATGCAAAGCATGCATCTCAATTAGTCAGCAACCATAGTCCCGCCC
CTAACTCCGCCCATCCCGCCCCTAACTCCGCCCAGTTCCGCCCATTCTCCGCCCCATGGCTGACTAATTT
TTTTTATTTATGCAGAGGCCGAGGCCGCCTCTGCCTCTGAGCTATTCCAGAAGTAGTGAGGAGGCTTTTT
TGGAGGCCTAGGCTTTTGCAAAAAGCTCCCGGGAGCTTGTATATCCATTTTCGGATCTGATCAAGAGACA
GGATGAGGATCGTTTCGCATGATTGAACAAGATGGATTGCACGCAGGTTCTCCGGCCGCTTGGGTGGAGA
GGCTATTCGGCTATGACTGGGCACAACAGACAATCGGCTGCTCTGATGCCGCCGTGTTCCGGCTGTCAGC
GCAGGGGCGCCCGGTTCTTTTTGTCAAGACCGACCTGTCCGGTGCCCTGAATGAACTGCAGGACGAGGCA
GCGCGGCTATCGTGGCTGGCCACGACGGGCGTTCCTTGCGCAGCTGTGCTCGACGTTGTCACTGAAGCGG
GAAGGGACTGGCTGCTATTGGGCGAAGTGCCGGGGCAGGATCTCCTGTCATCTCACCTTGCTCCTGCCGA
GAAAGTATCCATCATGGCTGATGCAATGCGGCGGCTGCATACGCTTGATCCGGCTACCTGCCCATTCGAC
CACCAAGCGAAACATCGCATCGAGCGAGCACGTACTCGGATGGAAGCCGGTCTTGTCGATCAGGATGATC
TGGACGAAGAGCATCAGGGGCTCGCGCCAGCCGAACTGTTCGCCAGGCTCAAGGCGCGCATGCCCGACGG
CGAGGATCTCGTCGTGACCCATGGCGATGCCTGCTTGCCGAATATCATGGTGGAAAATGGCCGCTTTTCT
GGATTCATCGACTGTGGCCGGCTGGGTGTGGCGGACCGCTATCAGGACATAGCGTTGGCTACCCGTGATA
TTGCTGAAGAGCTTGGCGGCGAATGGGCTGACCGCTTCCTCGTGCTTTACGGTATCGCCGCTCCCGATTC
GCAGCGCATCGCCTTCTATCGCCTTCTTGACGAGTTCTTCTGAGCGGGACTCTGGGGTTCGAAATGACCG
ACCAAGCGACGCCCAACCTGCCATCACGAGATTTCGATTCCACCGCCGCCTTCTATGAAAGGTTGGGCTT
CGGAATCGTTTTCCGGGACGCCGGCTGGATGATCCTCCAGCGCGGGGATCTCATGCTGGAGTTCTTCGCC
CACCCCAACTTGTTTATTGCAGCTTATAATGGTTACAAATAAAGCAATAGCATCACAAATTTCACAAATA
AAGCATTTTTTTCACTGCATTCTAGTTGTGGTTTGTCCAAACTCATCAATGTATCTTATCATGTCTGTAT
ACCGTCGACCTCTAGCTAGAGCTTGGCGTAATCATGGTCATAGCTGTTTCCTGTGTGAAATTGTTATCCG
CTCACAATTCCACACAACATACGAGCCGGAAGCATAAAGTGTAAAGCCTGGGGTGCCTAATGAGTGAGCT
AACTCACATTAATTGCGTTGCGCTCACTGCCCGCTTTCCAGTCGGGAAACCTGTCGTGCCAGCTGCATTA
ATGAATCGGCCAACGCGCGGGGAGAGGCGGTTTGCGTATTGGGCGCTCTTCCGCTTCCTCGCTCACTGAC
TCGCTGCGCTCGGTCGTTCGGCTGCGGCGAGCGGTATCAGCTCACTCAAAGGCGGTAATACGGTTATCCA
CAGAATCAGGGGATAACGCAGGAAAGAACATGTGAGCAAAAGGCCAGCAAAAGGCCAGGAACCGTAAAAA
GGCCGCGTTGCTGGCGTTTTTCCATAGGCTCCGCCCCCCTGACGAGCATCACAAAAATCGACGCTCAAGT
CAGAGGTGGCGAAACCCGACAGGACTATAAAGATACCAGGCGTTTCCCCCTGGAAGCTCCCTCGTGCGCT
CTCCTGTTCCGACCCTGCCGCTTACCGGATACCTGTCCGCCTTTCTCCCTTCGGGAAGCGTGGCGCTTTC
TCATAGCTCACGCTGTAGGTATCTCAGTTCGGTGTAGGTCGTTCGCTCCAAGCTGGGCTGTGTGCACGAA
CCCCCCGTTCAGCCCGACCGCTGCGCCTTATCCGGTAACTATCGTCTTGAGTCCAACCCGGTAAGACACG
ACTTATCGCCACTGGCAGCAGCCACTGGTAACAGGATTAGCAGAGCGAGGTATGTAGGCGGTGCTACAGA
GTTCTTGAAGTGGTGGCCTAACTACGGCTACACTAGAAGAACAGTATTTGGTATCTGCGCTCTGCTGAAG
CCAGTTACCTTCGGAAAAAGAGTTGGTAGCTCTTGATCCGGCAAACAAACCACCGCTGGTAGCGGTGGTT
TTTTTGTTTGCAAGCAGCAGATTACGCGCAGAAAAAAAGGATCTCAAGAAGATCCTTTGATCTTTTCTAC
GGGGTCTGACGCTCAGTGGAACGAAAACTCACGTTAAGGGATTTTGGTCATGAGATTATCAAAAAGGATC
TTCACCTAGATCCTTTTAAATTAAAAATGAAGTTTTAAATCAATCTAAAGTATATATGAGTAAACTTGGT
CTGACAGTTACCAATGCTTAATCAGTGAGGCACCTATCTCAGCGATCTGTCTATTTCGTTCATCCATAGT
TGCCTGACTCCCCGTCGTGTAGATAACTACGATACGGGAGGGCTTACCATCTGGCCCCAGTGCTGCAATG
ATACCGCGAGACCCACGCTCACCGGCTCCAGATTTATCAGCAATAAACCAGCCAGCCGGAAGGGCCGAGC
GCAGAAGTGGTCCTGCAACTTTATCCGCCTCCATCCAGTCTATTAATTGTTGCCGGGAAGCTAGAGTAAG
TAGTTCGCCAGTTAATAGTTTGCGCAACGTTGTTGCCATTGCTACAGGCATCGTGGTGTCACGCTCGTCG
TTTGGTATGGCTTCATTCAGCTCCGGTTCCCAACGATCAAGGCGAGTTACATGATCCCCCATGTTGTGCA
AAAAAGCGGTTAGCTCCTTCGGTCCTCCGATCGTTGTCAGAAGTAAGTTGGCCGCAGTGTTATCACTCAT
GGTTATGGCAGCACTGCATAATTCTCTTACTGTCATGCCATCCGTAAGATGCTTTTCTGTGACTGGTGAG
TACTCAACCAAGTCATTCTGAGAATAGTGTATGCGGCGACCGAGTTGCTCTTGCCCGGCGTCAATACGGG
ATAATACCGCGCCACATAGCAGAACTTTAAAAGTGCTCATCATTGGAAAACGTTCTTCGGGGCGAAAACT
CTCAAGGATCTTACCGCTGTTGAGATCCAGTTCGATGTAACCCACTCGTGCACCCAACTGATCTTCAGCA
TCTTTTACTTTCACCAGCGTTTCTGGGTGAGCAAAAACAGGAAGGCAAAATGCCGCAAAAAAGGGAATAA
GGGCGACACGGAAATGTTGAATACTCATACTCTTCCTTTTTCAATATTATTGAAGCATTTATCAGGGTTA
TTGTCTCATGAGCGGATACATATTTGAATGTATTTAGAAAAATAAACAAATAGGGGTTCCGCGCACATTT
CCCCGAAAAGTGCCACCTGACGTC
